Addgene plasmid #109047: pScDD2_ERdd
Purpose: destabilizing domains for yeast (S. cerevisiae) derived from the human estrogen receptor ligand binding domain. This ERdd can be stabilized with 10 uM 4-hydroxytamoxifen (4-OHT, OHTAM).
Depositing lab: Thomas Wandless.
Backbone
  Vector backbone: pSc with SOD1 promoter
  Backbone size w/o insert (bp): 6292
  Total vector size (bp): 7765
  Vector type: Yeast Expression
  Selectable markers: KanMX4
Growth in bacteria
  Bacterial resistance: Ampicillin, 100 μg/mL
  Growth temperature: 37°C
  Growth strain: DH5alpha
  Copy number: High Copy
Gene/Insert
  Gene/Insert name: ER50 (alt names: ERLBD; ERS1 ligand binding domain)
  Species: H. sapiens gene with yeast enhanced codon
  Insert size (bp): 1473
  Mutation: 3 mutations : E380G, R434G, N532S
  GenBank ID: BC128573.1
  Entrez Gene: ESR1 (a.k.a. ER, ESR, ESRA, ESTRR, Era, NR3A1)
  Promoter: SOD1
  Tag / fusion protein: yeast enhanced GFP with 8 amino acids TSGRGEGQ linker (N terminal on insert)
  Cloning method: Restriction Enzyme; 5′ cloning site SmaI (not destroyed); 3′ cloning site SacII (not destroyed)
  Sequencing primers: 5′ GCTGTAACTATGTTGCGGAA ( in SOD promoter) or CCTTATCCAAAGATCCAAACG ( in yeGFP); 3′ TAGACAAGCCGACAACCTTG ( in ADH1 terminator)
Terms and licenses: Academic/Nonprofit Terms; Industry Terms: Not Available to Industry
How to cite: pScDD2_ERdd was a gift from Thomas Wandless (Addgene plasmid # 109047 ; http://n2t.net/addgene:109047 ; RRID:Addgene_109047)
