[The description below was written by a language model from this plasmid's Addgene catalogue record and pLannotate feature annotations shown in this document.]
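Description:
pScDD2_ERdd is a yeast expression plasmid for Saccharomyces cerevisiae built on a pBluescript-type bacterial backbone. It is propagated in E. coli through a high-copy ColE1/pUC origin with ampicillin resistance (AmpR), and it also retains an f1 origin, T7 and T3 promoters and lacZα/lac promoter remnants. No yeast replication origin or centromere is annotated. Instead, the expression cassette and a kanMX marker sit between two fragments of the yeast HO endonuclease gene. This layout suggests the cassette is meant to integrate at the HO locus by homologous recombination, although the record does not say so explicitly. Selection in yeast is through KanMX4, which confers G418 resistance.

The payload is a fusion reporter driven by the yeast SOD1 promoter, which the catalogue lists but the feature table does not annotate; it presumably lies in the unannotated region upstream of the GFP coding sequence. Yeast-enhanced GFP (detected as GFP S65T) is joined through a short eight-residue linker to the ligand-binding domain of human estrogen receptor alpha (ESR1). This domain has been codon-optimised for yeast and carries three mutations, E380G, R434G and N532S. Transcription ends at the ADH1 terminator. The automated annotation matches this domain to the pig ESR1 orthologue, reflecting homology rather than a different source. The mutant domain, called ER50 or ERdd, acts as a destabilizing domain: the fused protein is unstable unless 4-hydroxytamoxifen is supplied as the stabilizing ligand. GFP fluorescence therefore reports ligand-dependent protein stability. The construct serves to characterise or demonstrate small-molecule control of protein levels in yeast, and the retained SmaI and SacII sites flank the insert.
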