Features (pLannotate 1.2.2; 18 found; start..end, strand, type, name):
     11..369     +  rep_origin     f1 ori (sequence partly withheld): f1 bacteriophage origin of replication; arrow indicates direction of (+) strand synthesis
    471..626     -  CDS            lacZα (fragment): LacZα fragment of β-galactosidase; lacZ fragment
    634..652     +  promoter       T7 promoter: promoter for bacteriophage T7 RNA polymerase
    668..1165    -  CDS            HO (fragment): HO_YEAST - Experimental evidence at protein level: Swiss-Prot protein existence level 1. Initiation of mating type interconversion. This protein is a site-specific endonuclease that cleaves a site in the mat locus on chromosome III. The double-strand break is followed by a unidirectional gene conversion event that replaces the information at the mat locus by information copied from either of the two homologous loci (HMR and HML) that reside at the extremity of the chromosome III. Endonuclease expression takes place in late G1 just before cells enter S phase. From Saccharomyces cerevisiae (stra
   1787..1805    -  misc_feature   MCS (fragment): pBluescript multiple cloning site
   1811..2524    +  CDS            GFP (S65T): GFP (S65T) is a basic (constitutively fluorescent) green fluorescent protein published in 1995, derived from Aequorea victoria.
   2555..3343    +  CDS            ESR1 (fragment): ESR1_PIG - Also known as ESR, NR3A1. Experimental evidence at protein level: Swiss-Prot protein existence level 1. Nuclear hormone receptor. The steroid hormones and their receptors are involved in the regulation of eukaryotic gene expression and affect cellular proliferation and differentiation in target tissues. Ligand-dependent nuclear transactivation involves either direct homodimer binding to a palindromic estrogen response element (ERE) sequence or association with other DNA-binding transcription factors, such as AP-1/c-Jun, c-Fos, ATF-2, Sp1 and Sp3, to mediate ERE- independent signalin
   3427..3614    +  terminator     ADH1 terminator: S. cerevisiae ADH1; transcription terminator for the S. cerevisiae alcohol dehydrogenase 1 (ADH1) gene
   3667..5023    +  gene           kanMX: yeast selectable marker conferring kanamycin resistance (Wach et al., 1994)
   5051..5551    -  CDS            HO (fragment): HO_YEAST - Experimental evidence at protein level: Swiss-Prot protein existence level 1. Initiation of mating type interconversion. This protein is a site-specific endonuclease that cleaves a site in the mat locus on chromosome III. The double-strand break is followed by a unidirectional gene conversion event that replaces the information at the mat locus by information copied from either of the two homologous loci (HMR and HML) that reside at the extremity of the chromosome III. Endonuclease expression takes place in late G1 just before cells enter S phase. From Saccharomyces cerevisiae (stra
   5570..5588    -  promoter       T3 promoter: promoter for bacteriophage T3 RNA polymerase
   5633..5649    -  protein_bind   lac operator: The lac repressor binds to the lac operator to inhibit transcription in E. coli. This inhibition can be relieved by adding lactose or isopropyl-β-D-thiogalactopyranoside (IPTG). lac repressor encoded by lacI
   5657..5687    -  promoter       lac promoter: promoter for the E. coli lac operon
   5702..5723    -  protein_bind   CAP binding site: CAP binding activates transcription in the presence of cAMP. E. coli catabolite activator protein
   5736..5828    -  CDS            lacI (fragment): lac repressor; lacI; The lac repressor binds to the lac operator to inhibit transcription in E. coli. This inhibition can be relieved by adding lactose or isopropyl-β-D-thiogalactopyranoside (IPTG).
   6011..6599    -  rep_origin     ori: high-copy-number ColE1/pMB1/pBR322/pUC origin of replication
   6770..7630    -  CDS            AmpR: β-lactamase; bla; confers resistance to ampicillin, carbenicillin, and related antibiotics
   7631..7735    -  promoter       AmpR promoter: bla
>Addgene plasmid #109047 | pScDD2_ERdd | addgene full sequence | sequence record 209173 | Addgene NGS Result
GTGCCACCTG
[124 nt withheld, positions 11-134]
C
[91 nt withheld, positions 136-226]
A
[49 nt withheld, positions 228-276]
CCTTTGACGTTGGAGTCCACGTTCTTT
[37 nt withheld, positions 304-340]
ACCCTATCTCGGTCTATTCTTTTGATTTATAAGGGATTTTGCCGATTTCGGCCTATTGGTTAAAAAAATG
AGCTGATTTAACAAAAATTTAACGCGAATTTTAACAAAATATTAACGCTTACAATTTCCATTCGCCATTC
AGGCTGCGCAACTGTTGGGAAGGGCGATCGGTGCGGGCCTCTTCGCTATTACGCCAGCTGGCGAAAGGGG
GATGTGCTGCAAGGCGATTAAGTTGGGTAACGCCAGGGTTTTCCCAGTCACGACGTTGTAAAACGACGGC
CAGTGAGCGCGCGTAATACGACTCACTATAGGGCGAATTGGGTACCATTTTATACACTCTGGTCCTTTAA
CTGGCAAACCTTCGGGCGTAATGCCCAATTTTTCGCCTTTGTCTTTTGCCTTTTTCACTTCACGTGCTTC
TGGTACATACTTGCAATTTATACAGTGATGACCGCTGAATTTGTATCTTCCATAGCATCTAGCACATACT
CGATTTTTACCACTCCAATCTTTATAAAAATACTTGATTCCCTTTCTGGGACAAGCAACACAGTGTTTTA
GATTCTTTTTTTGTGATATTTTAAGCTGTTCTCCCACACAGCAGCCTCGACATGATTTCACTTCTATTTT
GTTGCCAGGCAAGAAATTTTTATGGCCTTCTATCGTAAGCCCATATACAGTACTCTCACCCTGGAAATCA
TCCGTGAAGCTGAAATATACGGGTTCCCTTTTTATAATTGGCGGAACTTCTCTTGTTTTGTGACCACTTC
GACAATATGACAAAACATTCTGTGAAGTTGTTCCCCCAGCAACATTACAGTCGTATCTCGAGTTGGAAAT
CTAAAAGTGGGTTACCCAATACTACCAATGGTGCGGTCATAATTGCTTGCTCTTTCTTTTGCTGTTATCT
TTGGTTCTACCCTGCACAAGATAAACTGAGATGACTACCTAATTAGACATGGCATGCCTATAAGTAAAGA
GAATTGGGCTCGAAGAATAATTTTCAAGCCTGCCCTCATCACGTACGACGACACTGCGACTCATCCATGT
GAAAATTATCGGCATCTGCAAAAAAAGTTTTAACTTCCACAGGTAATATTGGCATGATGCGAAATTGGAC
GTAAGTATCTCTGAAGTGCAGCCGATTGGGCGTGCGACTCACCCACTCAGGACATGATCTCAGTAGCGGG
TTCGATAAGGCGATGACAGCGCAAATGCCGCTTACTGGAAGTACAGAACCCGCTCCCTTAGGGGCACCCA
CCCCAGCACGCTGGAGCGTTAAACCGGTGTGTCGGAATTAGTAAGCGGACATCCCTTCCGCTGGGCTCGC
CATCGCAGATATATATATAAGAAGATGGTTTTGGGCAAATGTTTAGCTGTAACTATGTTGCGGAAAAACA
GGCAAGAAAGCAATCGCGCAAACAAATAAAACATAATTAATTTATACTGCAGCCCGGGGGATCCAAAAAA
ATGTCTAAAGGTGAAGAATTATTCACTGGTGTTGTCCCAATTTTGGTTGAATTAGATGGTGATGTTAATG
GTCACAAATTTTCTGTCTCCGGTGAAGGTGAAGGTGATGCTACTTACGGTAAATTGACCTTAAAATTTAT
TTGTACTACTGGTAAATTGCCAGTTCCATGGCCAACCTTAGTCACTACTTTAACTTATGGTGTTCAATGT
TTTTCTAGATACCCAGATCATATGAAACAACATGACTTTTTCAAGTCTGCCATGCCAGAAGGTTATGTTC
AAGAAAGAACTATTTTTTTCAAAGATGACGGTAACTACAAGACCAGAGCTGAAGTCAAGTTTGAAGGTGA
TACCTTAGTTAATAGAATCGAATTAAAAGGTATTGATTTTAAAGAAGATGGTAACATTTTAGGTCACAAA
TTGGAATACAACTATAACTCTCACAATGTTTACATCATGGCTGACAAACAAAAGAATGGTATCAAAGTTA
ACTTCAAAATTAGACACAACATTGAAGATGGTTCTGTTCAATTAGCTGACCATTATCAACAAAATACTCC
AATTGGTGATGGTCCAGTCTTGTTACCAGACAACCATTACTTATCCACTCAATCTGCCTTATCCAAAGAT
CCAAACGAAAAGAGAGACCACATGGTCTTGTTAGAATTTGTTACTGCTGCTGGTATTACCCATGGTATGG
ATGAATTGTACAAAACTAGTGGTAGAGGAGAAGGTCAAATGGCTCTGTCCTTGACTGCTGACCAAATGGT
TTCTGCTTTGTTGGACGCTGAACCACCAATCTTGTACTCTGAATACGACCCAACTAGACCATTCTCTGAA
GCTTCTATGATGGGTTTGTTGACTAACTTGGCTGACAGAGAATTGGTTCACATGATCAACTGGGCTAAGA
GAGTTCCAGGTTTCGTTGACTTGACTTTGCACGACCAAGTTCACTTGTTGGGATGTGCTTGGTTGGAAAT
CTTGATGATCGGTTTGGTTTGGAGATCTATGGAACACCCAGGTAAGTTGTTGTTCGCTCCAAACTTGTTG
TTGGACAGAAACCAAGGTAAGTGTGTTGAAGGTATGGTTGAAATCTTCGACATGTTGTTGGCTACTTCTT
CTGGATTCAGAATGATGAACTTGCAAGGTGAAGAATTCGTTTGTTTGAAGTCTATCATCTTGTTGAACTC
TGGTGTTTACACTTTCTTGTCTTCTACTTTGAAGTCTTTGGAAGAAAAGGACCACATCCACAGAGTTTTG
GACAAGATCACTGACACTTTGATCCACTTGATGGCTAAGGCTGGTTTGACTTTGCAACAACAACACCAAA
GATTGGCTCAATTGTTGTTGATCTTGTCTCACATCAGACACATGTCTAACAAGGGTATGGAACACTTGTA
CTCTATGAAGTGTAAGAGCGTTGTTCCATTGTACGACTTGTTGTTGGAAATGTTGGACGCTCACAGATTG
TAACCGCGGAAGCTTTGGACTTCTTCGCCAGAGGTTTGGTCAAGTCTCCAATCAAGGTTGTCGGCTTGTC
TACCTTGCCAGAAATTTACGAAAAGATGGAAAAGGGTCAAATCGTTGGTAGATACGTTGTTGACACTTCT
AAATAAGCGAATTTCTTATGATTTATGATTTTTATTATTAAATAAGTTGTAAAAAAAATAAGTGTATACA
AATTTTAAAGTGACTCTTAGGTTTTAAAACGAAAATTCTTATTCTTGAGTAACTCTTTCCTGTAGGTCAG
GTTGCTTTCTCAGGTATAGCATGAGGTCGCTCTTATTGACCACACCTCTACCGGCATGCCCTGCAGGATC
GATATCGCCTCGTCCCCGCCGGGTCACCCGGCCAGCGACATGGAGGCCCAGAATACCCTCCTTGACAGTC
TTGACGTGCGCAGCTCAGGGGCATGATGTGACTGTCGCCCGTACATTTAGCCCATACATCCCCATGTATA
ATCATTTGCATCCATACATTTTGATGGCCGCACGGCGCGAAGCAAAAATTACGGCTCCTCGCTGCAGACC
TGCGAGCAGGGAAACGCTCCCCTCACAGACGCGTTGAATTGTCCCCACGCCGCGCCCCTGTAGAGAAATA
TAAAAGGTTAGGATTTGCCACTGAGGTTCTTCTTTCATATACTTCCTTTTAAAATCTTGCTAGGATACAG
TTCTCACATCACATCCGAACATAAACAACCATGGGTAAGGAAAAGACTCACGTTTCGAGGCCGCGATTAA
ATTCCAACATGGATGCTGATTTATATGGGTATAAATGGGCTCGCGATAATGTCGGGCAATCAGGTGCGAC
AATCTATCGATTGTATGGGAAGCCCGATGCGCCAGAGTTGTTTCTGAAACATGGCAAAGGTAGCGTTGCC
AATGATGTTACAGATGAGATGGTCAGACTAAACTGGCTGACGGAATTTATGCCTCTTCCGACCATCAAGC
ATTTTATCCGTACTCCTGATGATGCATGGTTACTCACCACTGCGATCCCCGGCAAAACAGCATTCCAGGT
ATTAGAAGAATATCCTGATTCAGGTGAAAATATTGTTGATGCGCTGGCAGTGTTCCTGCGCCGGTTGCAT
TCGATTCCTGTTTGTAATTGTCCTTTTAACAGCGATCGCGTATTTCGTCTCGCTCAGGCGCAATCACGAA
TGAATAACGGTTTGGTTGATGCGAGTGATTTTGATGACGAGCGTAATGGCTGGCCTGTTGAACAAGTCTG
GAAAGAAATGCATAAGCTTTTGCCATTCTCACCGGATTCAGTCGTCACTCATGGTGATTTCTCACTTGAT
AACCTTATTTTTGACGAGGGGAAATTAATAGGTTGTATTGATGTTGGACGAGTCGGAATCGCAGACCGAT
ACCAGGATCTTGCCATCCTATGGAACTGCCTCGGTGAGTTTTCTCCTTCATTACAGAAACGGCTTTTTCA
AAAATATGGTATTGATAATCCTGATATGAATAAATTGCAGTTTCATTTGATGCTCGATGAGTTTTTCTAA
TCAGTACTGACAATAAAAAGATTCTTGTTTTCAAGAACTTGTCATTTGTATAGTTTTTTTATATTGTAGT
TGTTCTATTTTAATCAAATGTTAGCGTGATTTATATTTTTTTTCGCCTCGACATCATCTGCCCAGATGCG
AAGTTAAGTGCGCAGAAAGTAATATCATGCGTCAATCGTATGTGAATGCTGGTCGCTATACTGCTGTCGA
TTCGATACTAACGGCGGCCGCGTAAATTGACATTGGACTTTTCTTCCTTCAATGATTTCCTCCCTAGCTG
ACCTGGTCGTCACAGTAGCTGACATACCAAGAGATCTTGAAATATGGACAATTCCGTCCATAATGGATGA
ATAAACAGTTTGAATTGCTATTTTATAAGATTCAGGGCCTTCGCCCTTTTTCACAACGTACCCATCTGAG
TCGATCAAGCCGGCTAAGAATGCTTCACGAACTTCTATATGCTCGCCGTACATAAATTCAGGGATTTGCT
TCTCTCCATCAAGATCCCTTTTAAACTTTAAAATTGTGACAGCTTTCCAGAATGGATTATTTTTCCTCAA
ATTCCTTGTCTTCCTGTTTTCATCTGGACCATCTCCATAATGAAGCCTTACATGTTTGGCACGTAGCGGA
ACGTGATCGTCACAAACCGTAAGGTAGAGACCCCAGATTTTCGCATTTTCTCTTAAACTCTCCATTAGCT
TAGGATCCAAGCTATCTACTGAGATTTCTGGGAGCTCCAGCTTTTGTTCCCTTTAGTGAGGGTTAATTGC
GCGCTTGGCGTAATCATGGTCATAGCTGTTTCCTGTGTGAAATTGTTATCCGCTCACAATTCCACACAAC
ATACGAGCCGGAAGCATAAAGTGTAAAGCCTGGGGTGCCTAATGAGTGAGCTAACTCACATTAATTGCGT
TGCGCTCACTGCCCGCTTTCCAGTCGGGAAACCTGTCGTGCCAGCTGCATTAATGAATCGGCCAACGCGC
GGGGAGAGGCGGTTTGCGTATTGGGCGCTCTTCCGCTTCCTCGCTCACTGACTCGCTGCGCTCGGTCGTT
CGGCTGCGGCGAGCGGTATCAGCTCACTCAAAGGCGGTAATACGGTTATCCACAGAATCAGGGGATAACG
CAGGAAAGAACATGTGAGCAAAAGGCCAGCAAAAGGCCAGGAACCGTAAAAAGGCCGCGTTGCTGGCGTT
TTTCCATAGGCTCCGCCCCCCTGACGAGCATCACAAAAATCGACGCTCAAGTCAGAGGTGGCGAAACCCG
ACAGGACTATAAAGATACCAGGCGTTTCCCCCTGGAAGCTCCCTCGTGCGCTCTCCTGTTCCGACCCTGC
CGCTTACCGGATACCTGTCCGCCTTTCTCCCTTCGGGAAGCGTGGCGCTTTCTCATAGCTCACGCTGTAG
GTATCTCAGTTCGGTGTAGGTCGTTCGCTCCAAGCTGGGCTGTGTGCACGAACCCCCCGTTCAGCCCGAC
CGCTGCGCCTTATCCGGTAACTATCGTCTTGAGTCCAACCCGGTAAGACACGACTTATCGCCACTGGCAG
CAGCCACTGGTAACAGGATTAGCAGAGCGAGGTATGTAGGCGGTGCTACAGAGTTCTTGAAGTGGTGGCC
TAACTACGGCTACACTAGAAGAACAGTATTTGGTATCTGCGCTCTGCTGAAGCCAGTTACCTTCGGAAAA
AGAGTTGGTAGCTCTTGATCCGGCAAACAAACCACCGCTGGTAGCGGTGGTTTTTTTGTTTGCAAGCAGC
AGATTACGCGCAGAAAAAAAGGATCTCAAGAAGATCCTTTGATCTTTTCTACGGGGTCTGACGCTCAGTG
GAACGAAAACTCACGTTAAGGGATTTTGGTCATGAGATTATCAAAAAGGATCTTCACCTAGATCCTTTTA
AATTAAAAATGAAGTTTTAAATCAATCTAAAGTATATATGAGTAAACTTGGTCTGACAGTTACCAATGCT
TAATCAGTGAGGCACCTATCTCAGCGATCTGTCTATTTCGTTCATCCATAGTTGCCTGACTCCCCGTCGT
GTAGATAACTACGATACGGGAGGGCTTACCATCTGGCCCCAGTGCTGCAATGATACCGCGAGACCCACGC
TCACCGGCTCCAGATTTATCAGCAATAAACCAGCCAGCCGGAAGGGCCGAGCGCAGAAGTGGTCCTGCAA
CTTTATCCGCCTCCATCCAGTCTATTAATTGTTGCCGGGAAGCTAGAGTAAGTAGTTCGCCAGTTAATAG
TTTGCGCAACGTTGTTGCCATTGCTACAGGCATCGTGGTGTCACGCTCGTCGTTTGGTATGGCTTCATTC
AGCTCCGGTTCCCAACGATCAAGGCGAGTTACATGATCCCCCATGTTGTGCAAAAAAGCGGTTAGCTCCT
TCGGTCCTCCGATCGTTGTCAGAAGTAAGTTGGCCGCAGTGTTATCACTCATGGTTATGGCAGCACTGCA
TAATTCTCTTACTGTCATGCCATCCGTAAGATGCTTTTCTGTGACTGGTGAGTACTCAACCAAGTCATTC
TGAGAATAGTGTATGCGGCGACCGAGTTGCTCTTGCCCGGCGTCAATACGGGATAATACCGCGCCACATA
GCAGAACTTTAAAAGTGCTCATCATTGGAAAACGTTCTTCGGGGCGAAAACTCTCAAGGATCTTACCGCT
GTTGAGATCCAGTTCGATGTAACCCACTCGTGCACCCAACTGATCTTCAGCATCTTTTACTTTCACCAGC
GTTTCTGGGTGAGCAAAAACAGGAAGGCAAAATGCCGCAAAAAAGGGAATAAGGGCGACACGGAAATGTT
GAATACTCATACTCTTCCTTTTTCAATATTATTGAAGCATTTATCAGGGTTATTGTCTCATGAGCGGATA
CATATTTGAATGTATTTAGAAAAATAAACAAATAGGGGTTCCGCGCACATTTCCCCGAAAA
