>Addgene plasmid #109047 | pScDD2_ERdd | depositor partial sequence | sequence record 205459 | yeast eGFP-ERdd
ATGTCTAAAGGTGAAGAATTATTCACTGGTGTTGTCCCAATTTTGGTTGAATTAGATGGTGATGTTAATG
GTCACAAATTTTCTGTCTCCGGTGAAGGTGAAGGTGATGCTACTTACGGTAAATTGACCTTAAAATTTAT
TTGTACTACTGGTAAATTGCCAGTTCCATGGCCAACCTTAGTCACTACTTTAACTTATGGTGTTCAATGT
TTTTCTAGATACCCAGATCATATGAAACAACATGACTTTTTCAAGTCTGCCATGCCAGAAGGTTATGTTC
AAGAAAGAACTATTTTTTTCAAAGATGACGGTAACTACAAGACCAGAGCTGAAGTCAAGTTTGAAGGTGA
TACCTTAGTTAATAGAATCGAATTAAAAGGTATTGATTTTAAAGAAGATGGTAACATTTTAGGTCACAAA
TTGGAATACAACTATAACTCTCACAATGTTTACATCATGGCTGACAAACAAAAGAATGGTATCAAAGTTA
ACTTCAAAATTAGACACAACATTGAAGATGGTTCTGTTCAATTAGCTGACCATTATCAACAAAATACTCC
AATTGGTGATGGTCCAGTCTTGTTACCAGACAACCATTACTTATCCACTCAATCTGCCTTATCCAAAGAT
CCAAACGAAAAGAGAGACCACATGGTCTTGTTAGAATTTGTTACTGCTGCTGGTATTACCCATGGTATGG
ATGAATTGTACAAAACTAGTGGTAGAGGAGAAGGTCAAATGGCTCTGTCCTTGACTGCTGACCAAATGGT
TTCTGCTTTGTTGGACGCTGAACCACCAATCTTGTACTCTGAATACGACCCAACTAGACCATTCTCTGAA
GCTTCTATGATGGGTTTGTTGACTAACTTGGCTGACAGAGAATTGGTTCACATGATCAACTGGGCTAAGA
GAGTTCCAGGTTTCGTTGACTTGACTTTGCACGACCAAGTTCACTTGTTGGGATGTGCTTGGTTGGAAAT
CTTGATGATCGGTTTGGTTTGGAGATCTATGGAACACCCAGGTAAGTTGTTGTTCGCTCCAAACTTGTTG
TTGGACAGAAACCAAGGTAAGTGTGTTGAAGGTATGGTTGAAATCTTCGACATGTTGTTGGCTACTTCTT
CTGGATTCAGAATGATGAACTTGCAAGGTGAAGAATTCGTTTGTTTGAAGTCTATCATCTTGTTGAACTC
TGGTGTTTACACTTTCTTGTCTTCTACTTTGAAGTCTTTGGAAGAAAAGGACCACATCCACAGAGTTTTG
GACAAGATCACTGACACTTTGATCCACTTGATGGCTAAGGCTGGTTTGACTTTGCAACAACAACACCAAA
GATTGGCTCAATTGTTGTTGATCTTGTCTCACATCAGACACATGTCTAACAAGGGTATGGAACACTTGTA
CTCTATGAAGTGTAAGAGCGTTGTTCCATTGTACGACTTGTTGTTGGAAATGTTGGACGCTCACAGATTG
TAA
